>Addgene plasmid #175828 | pFX-β-tubulin-Venus | addgene full sequence | sequence record 354719 | Addgene NGS Result
TAGTTATTAATAGTAATCAATTACGGGGTCATTAGTTCATAGCCCATATATGGAGTTCCGCGTTACATAA
CTTACGGTAAATGGCCCGCCTGGCTGACCGCCCAACGACCCCCGCCCATTGACGTCAATAATGACGTATG
TTCCCATAGTAACGCCAATAGGGACTTTCCATTGACGTCAATGGGTGGAGTATTTACGGTAAACTGCCCA
CTTGGCAGTACATCAAGTGTATCATATGCCAAGTACGCCCCCTATTGACGTCAATGACGGTAAATGGCCC
GCCTGGCATTATGCCCAGTACATGACCTTATGGGACTTTCCTACTTGGCAGTACATCTACGTATTAGTCA
TCGCTATTACCATGGTGATGCGGTTTTGGCAGTACATCAATGGGCGTGGATAGCGGTTTGACTCACGGGG
ATTTCCAAGTCTCCACCCCATTGACGTCAATGGGAGTTTGTTTTGGCACCAAAATCAACGGGACTTTCCA
AAATGTCGTAACAACTCCGCCCCATTGACGCAAATGGGCGGTAGGCGTGTACGGTGGGAGGTCTATATAA
GCAGAGCTGGTTTAGTGAACCGTCAGATCCGCTAGCGCTACCGGTTCTAGAGCCATGCTCGAGACCACCA
TGAGGGAAATCGTGCACTTGCAGGCCGGGCAGTGCGGCAACCAAATCGGCGCCAAGTTTTGGGAGGTGAT
CAGCGATGAGCACGGCATCGACCCCACGGGCACCTACCACGGGGACAGCGACCTGCAGCTGGAACGCATC
AACGTGTACTACAATGAGGCCACCGGCGGCAAGTACGTGCCCCGCGCCGTGCTCGTGGATCTGGAGCCCG
GCACCATGGACTCCGTGCGCTCGGGGCCCTTCGGGCAGATCTTCCGGCCGGACAACTTCGTTTTCGGTCA
GAGTGGTGCTGGGAACAACTGGGCCAAGGGGCACTACACAGAAGGCGCGGAGCTGGTGGACTCGGTGCTG
GATGTTGTGAGAAAGGAGGCTGAGAGCTGTGACTGCCTGCAGGGTTTCCAGCTGACCCACTCCCTGGGTG
GGGGGACTGGGTCTGGGATGGGTACCCTCCTCATCAGCAAGATCCGGGAGGAGTACCCAGACAGGATCAT
GAACACGTTTAGTGTGGTGCCTTCGCCCAAAGTGTCAGACACAGTGGTGGAGCCCTACAACGCCACCCTC
TCAGTCCACCAGCTCGTAGAAAACACAGACGAGACCTACTGCATTGATAACGAAGCTCTCTACGACATTT
GCTTCAGAACCCTAAAGCTGACCACGCCCACCTATGGTGACCTGAACCACCTGGTGTCTGCTACCATGAG
TGGGGTCACCACCTGCCTGCGCTTCCCAGGCCAGCTCAATGCTGACCTGCGGAAGCTGGCTGTGAACATG
GTCCCGTTTCCCCGGCTGCACTTCTTCATGCCCGGCTTTGCCCCACTGACCAGCCGGGGCAGCCAGCAGT
ACCGGGCGCTGACCGTGCCCGAGCTCACCCAGCAGATGTTTGATGCCAAGAACATGATGGCTGCCTGCGA
CCCCCGCCATGGCCGCTACCTGACGGTTGCCGCCGTGTTCAGGGGCCGCATGTCCATGAAGGAGGTGGAT
GAGCAAATGCTTAATGTCCAAAACAAAAACAGCAGCTATTTTGTTGAGTGGATCCCCAACAATGTGAAAA
CGGCTGTCTGTGACATCCCACCTCGGGGGCTAAAAATGTCCGCCACCTTCATTGGCAACAGCACGGCCAT
CCAGGAGCTGTTCAAGCGCATCTCCGAGCAGTTCACGGCCATGTTCCGGCGCAAGGCCTTCCTGCACTGG
TACACGGGCGAGGGCATGGACGAGATGGAGTTCACCGAGGCCGAGAGCAACATGAATGACCTGGTGTCCG
AGTACCAGCAGTACCAGGATGCCACAGCCGAGGAGGAGGGCGAGTTCGAGGAGGAGGCTGAGGAGGAGGT
GGCCTGCGGCCGCGGAGGATCCGGAGGAGAATTCGGATCCATGGTGAGCAAGGGCGAGGAGCTGTTCACC
GGGGTGGTGCCCATCCTGGTCGAGCTGGACGGCGACGTAAACGGCCACAAGTTCAGCGTGTCCGGCGAGG
GCGAGGGCGATGCCACCTACGGCAAGCTGACCCTGAAGCTGATCTGCACCACCGGCAAGCTGCCCGTGCC
CTGGCCCACCCTCGTGACCACCCTGGGCTACGGCCTGCAGTGCTTCGCCCGCTACCCCGACCACATGAAG
CAGCACGACTTCTTCAAGTCCGCCATGCCCGAAGGCTACGTCCAGGAGCGCACCATCTTCTTCAAGGACG
ACGGCAACTACAAGACCCGCGCCGAGGTGAAGTTCGAGGGCGACACCCTGGTGAACCGCATCGAGCTGAA
GGGCATCGACTTCAAGGAGGACGGCAACATCCTGGGGCACAAGCTGGAGTACAACTACAACAGCCACAAC
GTCTATATCACCGCCGACAAGCAGAAGAACGGCATCAAGGCCAACTTCAAGATCCGCCACAACATCGAGG
ACGGCGGCGTGCAGCTCGCCGACCACTACCAGCAGAACACCCCCATCGGCGACGGCCCCGTGCTGCTGCC
CGACAACCACTACCTGAGCTACCAGTCCGCCCTGAGCAAAGACCCCAACGAGAAGCGCGATCACATGGTC
CTGCTGGAGTTCGTGACCGCCGCCGGGATCACTCTCGGCATGGACGAGCTGTACAAGGGAGGATCTGGAG
GAAGATCTCTGACTGACTGAGATGCGCGGATGTCGAACGGCAGTTCGGCCGAATAGGCCGACAGCCGGCC
GTCGGCCGACGACACGGCCAGGGCCGGCGGGGATCCACCGGATCTAGATAACTGATCATAATCAGCCATA
CCACATTTGTAGAGGTTTTACTTGCTTTAAAAAACCTCCCACACCTCCCCCTGAACCTGAAACATAAAAT
GAATGCAATTGTTGTTGTTAACTTGTTTATTGCAGCTTATAATGGTTACAAATAAAGCAATAGCATCACA
AATTTCACAAATAAAGCATTTTTTTCACTGCATTCTAGTTGTGGTTTGTCCAAACTCATCAATGTATCTT
AAGGCGTAAATTGTAAGCGTTAATATTTTGTTAAAATTCGCGTTAAATTTTTGTTAAATCAGCTCATTTT
TTAACCAATAGGCCGAAATCGGCAAAATCCCTTATAAATCAAAAGAATAGACCGAGATAGGGT
[37 nt withheld, positions 3214-3250]
AAAGAACGTGGACTCCAACGTCAAAGG
[49 nt withheld, positions 3278-3326]
T
[91 nt withheld, positions 3328-3418]
G
[124 nt withheld, positions 3420-3543]
CAGGTGGCACTTTTCGGGGAAATGTGCGCGGAACCCCTATTTGTTTATTTTTCTAAATACATTCAAATAT
GTATCCGCTCATGAGACAATAACCCTGATAAATGCTTCAATAATATTGAAAAAGGAAGAGTCCTGAGGCG
GAAAGAACCAGCTGTGGAATGTGTGTCAGTTAGGGTGTGGAAAGTCCCCAGGCTCCCCAGCAGGCAGAAG
TATGCAAAGCATGCATCTCAATTAGTCAGCAACCAGGTGTGGAAAGTCCCCAGGCTCCCCAGCAGGCAGA
AGTATGCAAAGCATGCATCTCAATTAGTCAGCAACCATAGTCCCGCCCCTAACTCCGCCCATCCCGCCCC
TAACTCCGCCCAGTTCCGCCCATTCTCCGCCCCATGGCTGACTAATTTTTTTTATTTATGCAGAGGCCGA
GGCCGCCTCGGCCTCTGAGCTATTCCAGAAGTAGTGAGGAGGCTTTTTTGGAGGCCTAGGCTTTTGCAAA
GATCGATCAAGAGACAGGATGAGGATCGTTTCGCATGATTGAACAAGATGGATTGCACGCAGGTTCTCCG
GCCGCTTGGGTGGAGAGGCTATTCGGCTATGACTGGGCACAACAGACAATCGGCTGCTCTGATGCCGCCG
TGTTCCGGCTGTCAGCGCAGGGGCGCCCGGTTCTTTTTGTCAAGACCGACCTGTCCGGTGCCCTGAATGA
ACTGCAAGACGAGGCAGCGCGGCTATCGTGGCTGGCCACGACGGGCGTTCCTTGCGCAGCTGTGCTCGAC
GTTGTCACTGAAGCGGGAAGGGACTGGCTGCTATTGGGCGAAGTGCCGGGGCAGGATCTCCTGTCATCTC
ACCTTGCTCCTGCCGAGAAAGTATCCATCATGGCTGATGCAATGCGGCGGCTGCATACGCTTGATCCGGC
TACCTGCCCATTCGACCACCAAGCGAAACATCGCATCGAGCGAGCACGTACTCGGATGGAAGCCGGTCTT
GTCGATCAGGATGATCTGGACGAAGAGCATCAGGGGCTCGCGCCAGCCGAACTGTTCGCCAGGCTCAAGG
CGAGCATGCCCGACGGCGAGGATCTCGTCGTGACCCATGGCGATGCCTGCTTGCCGAATATCATGGTGGA
AAATGGCCGCTTTTCTGGATTCATCGACTGTGGCCGGCTGGGTGTGGCGGACCGCTATCAGGACATAGCG
TTGGCTACCCGTGATATTGCTGAAGAGCTTGGCGGCGAATGGGCTGACCGCTTCCTCGTGCTTTACGGTA
TCGCCGCTCCCGATTCGCAGCGCATCGCCTTCTATCGCCTTCTTGACGAGTTCTTCTGAGCGGGACTCTG
GGGTTCGAAATGACCGACCAAGCGACGCCCAACCTGCCATCACGAGATTTCGATTCCACCGCCGCCTTCT
ATGAAAGGTTGGGCTTCGGAATCGTTTTCCGGGACGCCGGCTGGATGATCCTCCAGCGCGGGGATCTCAT
GCTGGAGTTCTTCGCCCACCCTAGGGGGAGGCTAACTGAAACACGGAAGGAGACAATACCGGAAGGAACC
CGCGCTATGACGGCAATAAAAAGACAGAATAAAACGCACGGTGTTGGGTCGTTTGTTCATAAACGCGGGG
TTCGGTCCCAGGGCTGGCACTCTGTCGATACCCCACCGAGACCCCATTGGGGCCAATACGCCCGCGTTTC
TTCCTTTTCCCCACCCCACCCCCCAAGTTCGGGTGAAGGCCCAGGGCTCGCAGCCAACGTCGGGGCGGCA
GGCCCTGCCATAGCCTCAGGTTACTCATATATACTTTAGATTGATTTAAAACTTCATTTTTAATTTAAAA
GGATCTAGGTGAAGATCCTTTTTGATAATCTCATGACCAAAATCCCTTAACGTGAGTTTTCGTTCCACTG
AGCGTCAGACCCCGTAGAAAAGATCAAAGGATCTTCTTGAGATCCTTTTTTTCTGCGCGTAATCTGCTGC
TTGCAAACAAAAAAACCACCGCTACCAGCGGTGGTTTGTTTGCCGGATCAAGAGCTACCAACTCTTTTTC
CGAAGGTAACTGGCTTCAGCAGAGCGCAGATACCAAATACTGTTCTTCTAGTGTAGCCGTAGTTAGGCCA
CCACTTCAAGAACTCTGTAGCACCGCCTACATACCTCGCTCTGCTAATCCTGTTACCAGTGGCTGCTGCC
AGTGGCGATAAGTCGTGTCTTACCGGGTTGGACTCAAGACGATAGTTACCGGATAAGGCGCAGCGGTCGG
GCTGAACGGGGGGTTCGTGCACACAGCCCAGCTTGGAGCGAACGACCTACACCGAACTGAGATACCTACA
GCGTGAGCTATGAGAAAGCGCCACGCTTCCCGAAGGGAGAAAGGCGGACAGGTATCCGGTAAGCGGCAGG
GTCGGAACAGGAGAGCGCACGAGGGAGCTTCCAGGGGGAAACGCCTGGTATCTTTATAGTCCTGTCGGGT
TTCGCCACCTCTGACTTGAGCGTCGATTTTTGTGATGCTCGTCAGGGGGGCGGAGCCTATGGAAAAACGC
CAGCAACGCGGCCTTTTTACGGTTCCTGGCCTTTTGCTGGCCTTTTGCTCACATGTTCTTTCCTGCGTTA
TCCCCTGATTCTGTGGATAACCGTATTACCGCCATGCAT
Features (pLannotate 1.2.2; 14 found; start..end, strand, type, name):
     61..364     +  enhancer       CMV enhancer: human cytomegalovirus immediate early enhancer
    365..568     +  promoter       CMV promoter: human cytomegalovirus (CMV) immediate early promoter
    630..1964    +  CDS            TUBB4B: TBB4B_HUMAN - Also known as TUBB2C. Experimental evidence at protein level: Swiss-Prot protein existence level 1. Tubulin is the major constituent of microtubules. It binds two moles of GTP, one at an exchangeable site on the beta chain and one at a non-exchangeable site on the alpha chain. From Homo sapiens (Human).
   2001..2717    +  CDS            Venus: Venus is a basic (constitutively fluorescent) yellow fluorescent protein published in 2002, derived from Aequorea victoria. It is reported to be a rapidly-maturing weak dimer with moderate acid sensitivity.
   2853..2937    +  CDS            large T antigen (fragment): large T antigen from SV40 (simian virus 40)
   2960..3081    +  polyA_signal   SV40 poly(A) signal: SV40 polyadenylation signal
   3115..3543    -  rep_origin     f1 ori (sequence partly withheld): f1 bacteriophage origin of replication; arrow indicates direction of (+) strand synthesis
   3570..3674    +  promoter       AmpR promoter: bla
   3676..4033    +  promoter       SV40 promoter: SV40 enhancer and early promoter
   4068..4862    +  CDS            NeoR/KanR: aminoglycoside phosphotransferase from Tn5; aph(3')-II (or nptII); confers resistance to neomycin, kanamycin, and G418 (Geneticin®)
   4883..5035    +  CDS            ble (fragment): BLE_KLEPN - Experimental evidence at protein level: Swiss-Prot protein existence level 1. Binding protein with a strong affinity to the bleomycin family of antibiotics. Binds to CL990; an antimitotic-antibiotic compound. From Klebsiella pneumoniae.
   5094..5141    +  polyA_signal   HSV TK poly(A) signal: herpes simplex virus thymidine kinase polyadenylation signal (Cole and Stacy, 1985)
   5232..5248    -  polyA_signal   bGH poly(A) signal (fragment): bovine growth hormone polyadenylation signal
   5470..6058    +  rep_origin     ori: high-copy-number ColE1/pMB1/pBR322/pUC origin of replication
