[The description below was written by a language model from this plasmid's Addgene catalogue record and pLannotate feature annotations shown in this document.]
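Description:
pFX-β-tubulin-Venus is a mammalian expression plasmid of about 6.2 kb, built on the pFX backbone, that produces the yellow fluorescent protein Venus targeted to microtubules. Expression is driven by the human cytomegalovirus immediate early enhancer and promoter. Downstream lies the coding sequence for human β-tubulin class IVb (TUBB4B), followed after a short linker region by Venus, so tubulin sits at the N terminus of the fusion and acts as the microtubule-targeting moiety. The transcript is terminated by an SV40 polyadenylation signal. The small large T antigen fragment annotated just before it is most likely part of that SV40-derived region rather than a functional element.

The plasmid is maintained in E. coli at high copy through a ColE1/pUC-type origin and also carries an f1 phage origin. A single Tn5 aminoglycoside phosphotransferase gene (NeoR/KanR) provides selection in both hosts. A bacterial bla-type promoter drives it for kanamycin resistance in bacteria, and the adjacent SV40 enhancer/early promoter, together with the HSV TK polyadenylation signal, drives it for G418 selection of transfected mammalian cells. The short ble and bGH poly(A) fragments in the annotation appear to be backbone remnants.

The stated purpose is to express microtubule-localised Venus in mammalian cells. The associated study examined how the folding behaviour of fluorescent proteins affects the subcellular localisation of fusion proteins. This suggests the construct serves as a fluorescent marker of the microtubule network or as a localisation reference among organelle-targeted fluorescent protein fusions, although the record does not spell out its exact role in that work.
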