Addgene plasmid #175828: pFX-β-tubulin-Venus
Purpose: Express Venus with microtubule-targeting sequence in mammalian cells
Depositing lab: Yusuke Ohba. Depositing organization: Hokkaido University. Publication: Folding Latency of Fluorescent Proteins Affects the Mitochondrial Localization of Fusion Proteins. Kashiwagi S, Fujioka Y, Satoh AO, Yoshida A, Fujioka M, Nepal P, Tsuzuki A, Aoki O, Paudel S, Sasajima H, Ohba Y. Cell Struct Funct. 2019 Dec 26;44(2):183-194. doi: 10.1247/csf.19028. Epub 2019 Nov 15. PubMed 31735740.
Backbone
  Vector backbone: pFX
  Backbone size w/o insert (bp): 4000
  Total vector size (bp): 6000
  Vector type: Mammalian Expression
  Selectable markers: Neomycin (select with G418)
Growth in bacteria
  Bacterial resistance: Kanamycin, 50 μg/mL
  Growth temperature: 37°C
  Growth strain: DH5alpha
  Copy number: High Copy
Gene/Insert
  Gene/Insert name: Venus with microtuble-targeting sequence
  Insert size (bp): 2000
  Promoter: CMV
  Tag / fusion protein: human tubulin beta 4B class IVb;TUBB4B (N terminal on insert)
  Cloning method: Restriction Enzyme; 5′ cloning site XhoI (not destroyed); 3′ cloning site none (unknown if destroyed)
  Sequencing primers: 5′ none; 3′ none
Terms and licenses: Academic/Nonprofit Terms; Industry Terms: Not Available to Industry
How to cite: pFX-β-tubulin-Venus was a gift from Yusuke Ohba (Addgene plasmid # 175828 ; http://n2t.net/addgene:175828 ; RRID:Addgene_175828)
